>Addgene plasmid #11815 | pcDNA3-Casp7-Flag | addgene full sequence | sequence record 428785 | Addgene NGS Result
CAAGGCAAGGCTTGACCGACAATTGCATGAAGAATCTGCTTAGGGTTAGGCGTTTTGCGCTGCTTCGCGA
TGTACGGGCCAGATATACGCGTTGACATTGATTATTGACTAGTTATTAATAGTAATCAATTACGGGGTCA
TTAGTTCATAGCCCATATATGGAGTTCCGCGTTACATAACTTACGGTAAATGGCCCGCCTGGCTGACCGC
CCAACGACCCCCGCCCATTGACGTCAATAATGACGTATGTTCCCATAGTAACGCCAATAGGGACTTTCCA
TTGACGTCAATGGGTGGAGTATTTACGGTAAACTGCCCACTTGGCAGTACATCAAGTGTATCATATGCCA
AGTACGCCCCCTATTGACGTCAATGACGGTAAATGGCCCGCCTGGCATTATGCCCAGTACATGACCTTAT
GGGACTTTCCTACTTGGCAGTACATCTACGTATTAGTCATCGCTATTACCATGGTGATGCGGTTTTGGCA
GTACATCAATGGGCGTGGATAGCGGTTTGACTCACGGGGATTTCCAAGTCTCCACCCCATTGACGTCAAT
GGGAGTTTGTTTTGGCACCAAAATCAACGGGACTTTCCAAAATGTCGTAACAACTCCGCCCCATTGACGC
AAATGGGCGGTAGGCGTGTACGGTGGGAGGTCTATATAAGCAGAGCTCTCTGGCTAACTAGAGAACCCAC
TGCTTACTGGCTTATCGAAATTAATACGACTCACTATAGGGAGACCCAAGCTTGGTACCATGGCAGATGA
TCAGGGCTGTATTGAAGAGCAGGGGGTTGAGGATTCAGCAAATGAAGATTCAGTGGATGCTAAGCCAGAC
CGGTCCTCGTTTGTACCGTCCCTCTTCAGTAAGAAGAAGAAAAATGTCACCATGCGATCCATCAAGACCA
CCCGGGACCGAGTGCCTACATATCAGTACAACATGAATTTTGAAAAGCTGGGCAAATGCATCATAATAAA
CAACAAGAACTTTGATAAAGTGACAGGTATGGGCGTTCGAAACGGAACAGACAAAGATGCCGAGGCGCTC
TTCAAGTGCTTCCGAAGCCTGGGTTTTGACGTGATTGTCTATAATGACTGCTCTTGTGCCAAGATGCAAG
ATCTGCTTAAAAAAGCTTCTGAAGAGGACCATACAAATGCCGCCTGCTTCGCCTGCATCCTCTTAAGCCA
TGGAGAAGAAAATGTAATTTATGGGAAAGATGGTGTCACACCAATAAAGGATTTGACAGCCCACTTTAGG
GGGGATAGATGCAAAACCCTTTTAGAGAAACCCAAACTCTTCTTCATTCAGGCTTGCCGAGGGACCGAGC
TTGATGATGGCATCCAGGCCGACTCGGGGCCCATCAATGACACAGATGCTAATCCTCGATACAAGATCCC
AGTGGAAGCTGACTTCCTCTTCGCCTATTCCACGGTTCCAGGCTATTACTCGTGGAGGAGCCCAGGAAGA
GGCTCCTGGTTTGTGCAAGCCCTCTGCTCCATCCTGGAGGAGCACGGAAAAGACCTGGAAATCATGCAGA
TCCTCACCAGGGTGAATGACAGAGTTGCCAGGCACTTTGAGTCTCAGTCTGATGACCCACACTTCCATGA
GAAGAAGCAGATCCCCTGTGTGGTCTCCATGCTCACCAAGGAACTCTACTTCAGTCAAGACTACAAGGAC
GACGATGACAAGTAGCTCGAGCATGCATCTAGAGGGCCCTATTCTATAGTGTCACCTAAATGCTAGAGCT
CGCTGATCAGCCTCGACTGTGCCTTCTAGTTGCCAGCCATCTGTTGTTTGCCCCTCCCCCGTGCCTTCCT
TGACCCTGGAAGGTGCCACTCCCACTGTCCTTTCCTAATAAAATGAGGAAATTGCATCGCATTGTCTGAG
TAGGTGTCATTCTATTCTGGGGGGTGGGGTGGGGCAGGACAGCAAGGGGGAGGATTGGGAAGACAATAGC
AGGCATGCTGGGGATGCGGTGGGCTCTATGGCTTCTGAGGCGGAAAGAACCAGCTGGGGCTCTAGGGGGT
ATCCCC
[124 nt withheld, positions 2037-2160]
C
[91 nt withheld, positions 2162-2252]
A
[49 nt withheld, positions 2254-2302]
CCTTTGACGTTGGAGTCCACGTTCTTT
[37 nt withheld, positions 2330-2366]
ACCCTATCTCGGTCTATTCTTTTGATTTATAAGGGATTTTGCCGATTTCGGCCTATTGGTTAAAAAATGA
GCTGATTTAACAAAAATTTAACGCGAATTAATTCTGTGGAATGTGTGTCAGTTAGGGTGTGGAAAGTCCC
CAGGCTCCCCAGCAGGCAGAAGTATGCAAAGCATGCATCTCAATTAGTCAGCAACCAGGTGTGGAAAGTC
CCCAGGCTCCCCAGCAGGCAGAAGTATGCAAAGCATGCATCTCAATTAGTCAGCAACCATAGTCCCGCCC
CTAACTCCGCCCATCCCGCCCCTAACTCCGCCCAGTTCCGCCCATTCTCCGCCCCATGGCTGACTAATTT
TTTTTATTTATGCAGAGGCCGAGGCCGCCTCTGCCTCTGAGCTATTCCAGAAGTAGTGAGGAGGCTTTTT
TGGAGGCCTAGGCTTTTGCAAAAAGCTCCCGGGAGCTTGTATATCCATTTTCGGATCTGATCAAGAGACA
GGATGAGGATCGTTTCGCATGATTGAACAAGATGGATTGCACGCAGGTTCTCCGGCCGCTTGGGTGGAGA
GGCTATTCGGCTATGACTGGGCACAACAGACAATCGGCTGCTCTGATGCCGCCGTGTTCCGGCTGTCAGC
GCAGGGGCGCCCGGTTCTTTTTGTCAAGACCGACCTGTCCGGTGCCCTGAATGAACTGCAGGACGAGGCA
GCGCGGCTATCGTGGCTGGCCACGACGGGCGTTCCTTGCGCAGCTGTGCTCGACGTTGTCACTGAAGCGG
GAAGGGACTGGCTGCTATTGGGCGAAGTGCCGGGGCAGGATCTCCTGTCATCTCACCTTGCTCCTGCCGA
GAAAGTATCCATCATGGCTGATGCAATGCGGCGGCTGCATACGCTTGATCCGGCTACCTGCCCATTCGAC
CACCAAGCGAAACATCGCATCGAGCGAGCACGTACTCGGATGGAAGCCGGTCTTGTCGATCAGGATGATC
TGGACGAAGAGCATCAGGGGCTCGCGCCAGCCGAACTGTTCGCCAGGCTCAAGGCGCGCATGCCCGACGG
CGAGGATCTCGTCGTGACCCATGGCGATGCCTGCTTGCCGAATATCATGGTGGAAAATGGCCGCTTTTCT
GGATTCATCGACTGTGGCCGGCTGGGTGTGGCGGACCGCTATCAGGACATAGCGTTGGCTACCCGTGATA
TTGCTGAAGAGCTTGGCGGCGAATGGGCTGACCGCTTCCTCGTGCTTTACGGTATCGCCGCTCCCGATTC
GCAGCGCATCGCCTTCTATCGCCTTCTTGACGAGTTCTTCTGAGCGGGACTCTGGGGTTCGAAATGACCG
ACCAAGCGACGCCCAACCTGCCATCACGAGATTTCGATTCCACCGCCGCCTTCTATGAAAGGTTGGGCTT
CGGAATCGTTTTCCGGGACGCCGGCTGGATGATCCTCCAGCGCGGGGATCTCATGCTGGAGTTCTTCGCC
CACCCCAACTTGTTTATTGCAGCTTATAATGGTTACAAATAAAGCAATAGCATCACAAATTTCACAAATA
AAGCATTTTTTTCACTGCATTCTAGTTGTGGTTTGTCCAAACTCATCAATGTATCTTATCATGTCTGTAT
ACCGTCGACCTCTAGCTAGAGCTTGGCGTAATCATGGTCATAGCTGTTTCCTGTGTGAAATTGTTATCCG
CTCACAATTCCACACAACATACGAGCCGGAAGCATAAAGTGTAAAGCCTGGGGTGCCTAATGAGTGAGCT
AACTCACATTAATTGCGTTGCGCTCACTGCCCGCTTTCCAGTCGGGAAACCTGTCGTGCCAGCTGCATTA
ATGAATCGGCCAACGCGCGGGGAGAGGCGGTTTGCGTATTGGGCGCTCTTCCGCTTCCTCGCTCACTGAC
TCGCTGCGCTCGGTCGTTCGGCTGCGGCGAGCGGTATCAGCTCACTCAAAGGCGGTAATACGGTTATCCA
CAGAATCAGGGGATAACGCAGGAAAGAACATGTGAGCAAAAGGCCAGCAAAAGGCCAGGAACCGTAAAAA
GGCCGCGTTGCTGGCGTTTTTCCATAGGCTCCGCCCCCCTGACGAGCATCACAAAAATCGACGCTCAAGT
CAGAGGTGGCGAAACCCGACAGGACTATAAAGATACCAGGCGTTTCCCCCTGGAAGCTCCCTCGTGCGCT
CTCCTGTTCCGACCCTGCCGCTTACCGGATACCTGTCCGCCTTTCTCCCTTCGGGAAGCGTGGCGCTTTC
TCATAGCTCACGCTGTAGGTATCTCAGTTCGGTGTAGGTCGTTCGCTCCAAGCTGGGCTGTGTGCACGAA
CCCCCCGTTCAGCCCGACCGCTGCGCCTTATCCGGTAACTATCGTCTTGAGTCCAACCCGGTAAGACACG
ACTTATCGCCACTGGCAGCAGCCACTGGTAACAGGATTAGCAGAGCGAGGTATGTAGGCGGTGCTACAGA
GTTCTTGAAGTGGTGGCCTAACTACGGCTACACTAGAAGAACAGTATTTGGTATCTGCGCTCTGCTGAAG
CCAGTTACCTTCGGAAAAAGAGTTGGTAGCTCTTGATCCGGCAAACAAACCACCGCTGGTAGCGGTGGTT
TTTTTGTTTGCAAGCAGCAGATTACGCGCAGAAAAAAAGGATCTCAAGAAGATCCTTTGATCTTTTCTAC
GGGGTCTGACGCTCAGTGGAACGAAAACTCACGTTAAGGGATTTTGGTCATGAGATTATCAAAAAGGATC
TTCACCTAGATCCTTTTAAATTAAAAATGAAGTTTTAAATCAATCTAAAGTATATATGAGTAAACTTGGT
CTGACAGTTACCAATGCTTAATCAGTGAGGCACCTATCTCAGCGATCTGTCTATTTCGTTCATCCATAGT
TGCCTGACTCCCCGTCGTGTAGATAACTACGATACGGGAGGGCTTACCATCTGGCCCCAGTGCTGCAATG
ATACCGCGAGACCCACGCTCACCGGCTCCAGATTTATCAGCAATAAACCAGCCAGCCGGAAGGGCCGAGC
GCAGAAGTGGTCCTGCAACTTTATCCGCCTCCATCCAGTCTATTAATTGTTGCCGGGAAGCTAGAGTAAG
TAGTTCGCCAGTTAATAGTTTGCGCAACGTTGTTGCCATTGCTACAGGCATCGTGGTGTCACGCTCGTCG
TTTGGTATGGCTTCATTCAGCTCCGGTTCCCAACGATCAAGGCGAGTTACATGATCCCCCATGTTGTGCA
AAAAAGCGGTTAGCTCCTTCGGTCCTCCGATCGTTGTCAGAAGTAAGTTGGCCGCAGTGTTATCACTCAT
GGTTATGGCAGCACTGCATAATTCTCTTACTGTCATGCCATCCGTAAGATGCTTTTCTGTGACTGGTGAG
TACTCAACCAAGTCATTCTGAGAATAGTGTATGCGGCGACCGAGTTGCTCTTGCCCGGCGTCAATACGGG
ATAATACCGCGCCACATAGCAGAACTTTAAAAGTGCTCATCATTGGAAAACGTTCTTCGGGGCGAAAACT
CTCAAGGATCTTACCGCTGTTGAGATCCAGTTCGATGTAACCCACTCGTGCACCCAACTGATCTTCAGCA
TCTTTTACTTTCACCAGCGTTTCTGGGTGAGCAAAAACAGGAAGGCAAAATGCCGCAAAAAAGGGAATAA
GGGCGACACGGAAATGTTGAATACTCATACTCTTCCTTTTTCAATATTATTGAAGCATTTATCAGGGTTA
TTGTCTCATGAGCGGATACATATTTGAATGTATTTAGAAAAATAAACAAATAGGGGTTCCGCGCACATTT
CCCCGAAAAGTGCCACCTGACGTCGACGGATCGGGAGATCTCCCGATCCCCTATGGTGCACTCTCAGTAC
AATCTGCTCTGATGCCGCATAGTTAAGCCAGTATCTGCTCCCTGCTTGTGTGTTGGAGGTCGCTGAGTAG
TGCGCGAGCAAAATTTAAGCTACAA
Features (pLannotate 1.2.2; 22 found; start..end, strand, type, name):
     94..473     +  enhancer       CMV enhancer: human cytomegalovirus immediate early enhancer
    474..677     +  promoter       CMV promoter: human cytomegalovirus (CMV) immediate early promoter
    673..706     +  LTR            5' LTR (truncated) (fragment): truncated 5' long terminal repeat (LTR) from HIV-1
    722..740     +  promoter       T7 promoter: promoter for bacteriophage T7 RNA polymerase
    760..1668    +  CDS            CASP7: CASP7_HUMAN - Also known as MCH3. Experimental evidence at protein level: Swiss-Prot protein existence level 1. Involved in the activation cascade of caspases responsible for apoptosis execution. Cleaves and activates sterol regulatory element binding proteins (SREBPs). Proteolytically cleaves poly(ADP- ribose) polymerase (PARP) at a '216-Asp-|-Gly-217' bond. Overexpression promotes programmed cell death. From Homo sapiens (Human).
   1672..1692    +  CDS            FLAG (fragment): FLAG® epitope tag, followed by an enterokinase cleavage site
   1723..1741    -  promoter       SP6 promoter: promoter for bacteriophage SP6 RNA polymerase
   1767..1991    +  polyA_signal   bGH poly(A) signal: bovine growth hormone polyadenylation signal
   1995..2016    +  promoter       SV40 promoter (fragment): SV40 enhancer and early promoter
   2037..2465    +  rep_origin     f1 ori (sequence partly withheld): f1 bacteriophage origin of replication; arrow indicates direction of (+) strand synthesis
   2479..2808    +  promoter       SV40 promoter: SV40 enhancer and early promoter
   2875..3666    +  CDS            neo: KKA2_KLEPN - Also known as kan, nptII. Experimental evidence at protein level: Swiss-Prot protein existence level 1. Resistance to kanamycin, neomycin, paromomycin, ribostamycin, butirosin and gentamicin B. From Klebsiella pneumoniae.
   3690..3848    +  CDS            ble (fragment): BLE_KLEPN - Experimental evidence at protein level: Swiss-Prot protein existence level 1. Binding protein with a strong affinity to the bleomycin family of antibiotics. Binds to CL990; an antimitotic-antibiotic compound. From Klebsiella pneumoniae.
   3843..3964    +  polyA_signal   SV40 poly(A) signal: SV40 polyadenylation signal
   4037..4053    -  protein_bind   lac operator: The lac repressor binds to the lac operator to inhibit transcription in E. coli. This inhibition can be relieved by adding lactose or isopropyl-β-D-thiogalactopyranoside (IPTG). lac repressor encoded by lacI
   4061..4091    -  promoter       lac promoter: promoter for the E. coli lac operon
   4106..4127    -  protein_bind   CAP binding site: CAP binding activates transcription in the presence of cAMP. E. coli catabolite activator protein
   4140..4232    -  CDS            lacI (fragment): lac repressor; lacI; The lac repressor binds to the lac operator to inhibit transcription in E. coli. This inhibition can be relieved by adding lactose or isopropyl-β-D-thiogalactopyranoside (IPTG).
   4415..5003    -  rep_origin     ori: high-copy-number ColE1/pMB1/pBR322/pUC origin of replication
   5174..6034    -  CDS            AmpR: β-lactamase; bla; confers resistance to ampicillin, carbenicillin, and related antibiotics
   6035..6139    -  promoter       AmpR promoter: bla
   6198..6250    -  misc_feature   bom (fragment): basis of mobility region from pBR322
