[The description below was written by a language model from this plasmid's Addgene catalogue record and pLannotate feature annotations shown in this document.]
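Description:
pcDNA3-Casp7-Flag is a mammalian expression plasmid built on the Invitrogen pcDNA3 backbone that carries human caspase-7 (CASP7, also known as MCH3, CMH-1 or ICE-LAP3) with a C-terminal FLAG epitope tag. The sequenced construct is about 6.3 kb. It is maintained in E. coli through a high-copy ColE1/pUC-type origin with ampicillin selection from the β-lactamase gene. An f1 origin is also present, which permits single-stranded DNA production. For selecting stably transfected mammalian cells, an SV40 enhancer/early promoter drives the neomycin phosphotransferase gene, terminated by an SV40 polyadenylation signal, giving G418 resistance.

The caspase-7 open reading frame of roughly 0.9 kb was inserted between the KpnI and XhoI sites of the polylinker. It lies downstream of the human cytomegalovirus immediate-early enhancer and promoter and upstream of the bovine growth hormone polyadenylation signal, an arrangement that gives strong constitutive transcription in transfected mammalian cells. The FLAG sequence follows the coding region directly, so the protein can be detected or immunoprecipitated with anti-FLAG antibodies. T7 and SP6 promoters flank the insert. The T7 promoter is oriented with the coding sequence, so it can be used for in vitro transcription and as a sequencing primer site. Several short annotations, including an HIV-1 LTR fragment, partial ble and lacI matches, lac promoter/operator elements and a bom fragment, appear to be backbone remnants or incidental homology hits rather than functional parts.

Caspase-7 is an executioner caspase that cleaves substrates such as PARP during apoptosis, and its overexpression promotes cell death. The plasmid is therefore suited to expressing tagged caspase-7 in cultured mammalian cells for studies of caspase activation, processing and substrate cleavage. It is associated with work on the biochemical characterisation of caspases-3, -6, -7 and -8.
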