Addgene plasmid #11815: pcDNA3-Casp7-Flag
Depositing lab: Guy Salvesen. Publication: Biochemical characteristics of caspases-3, -6, -7, and -8. Stennicke HR, Salvesen GS. J Biol Chem. 1997 Oct 10. 272(41):25719-23. 10.1074/jbc.272.41.25719 PubMed 9325297.
Backbone
  Vector backbone: pcDNA3
  Backbone manufacturer: Invitrogen
  Backbone size w/o insert (bp): 5446
  Vector type: Mammalian Expression
  Selectable markers: Neomycin (select with G418)
Growth in bacteria
  Bacterial resistance: Ampicillin, 100 μg/mL
  Growth temperature: 37°C
  Growth strain: DH5alpha
  Copy number: High Copy
Gene/Insert
  Gene/Insert name: Caspase 7
  Species: H. sapiens (human)
  Insert size (bp): 1000
  Entrez Gene: CASP7 (a.k.a. CASP-7, CMH-1, ICE-LAP3, LICE2, MCH3)
  Tag / fusion protein: Flag (C terminal on insert)
  Cloning method: Restriction Enzyme; 5′ cloning site KpnI (unknown if destroyed); 3′ cloning site XhoI (unknown if destroyed)
  Sequencing primers: 5′ T7
Terms and licenses: Academic/Nonprofit Terms; Industry Terms: Not Available to Industry
How to cite: pcDNA3-Casp7-Flag was a gift from Guy Salvesen (Addgene plasmid # 11815 ; http://n2t.net/addgene:11815 ; RRID:Addgene_11815)
