>Addgene plasmid #11815 | pcDNA3-Casp7-Flag | depositor partial sequence | sequence record 7070 | Author sequence
AAGCTTGGTACCATGGCAGATGATCAGGGCTGTATTGAAGAGCAGGGGGTTGAGGATTCAGCAAATGAAG
ATTCAGTGGATGCTAAGCCAGACCGGTCCTCGTTTGTACCGTCCCTCTTCAGTAAGAAGAAGAAAAATGT
CACCATGCGATCCATCAAGACCACCCGGGACCGAGTGCCTACATATCAGTACAACATGAATTTTGAAAAG
CTGGGCAAATGCATCATAATAAACAACAAGAACTTTGATAAAGTGACAGGTATGGGCGTTCGAAACGGAA
CAGACAAAGATGCCGAGGCGCTCTTCAAGTGCTTCCGAAGCCTGGGTTTTGACGTGATTGTCTATAATGA
CTGCTCTTGTGCCAAGATGCAAGATCTGCTTAAAAAAGCTTCTGAAGAGGACCATACAAATGCCGCCTGC
TTCGCCTGCATCCTCTTAAGCCATGGAGAAGAAAATGTAATTTATGGGAAAGATGGTGTCACACCAATAA
AGGATTTGACAGCCCACTTTAGGGGGGATAGATGCAAAACCCTTTTAGAGAAACCCAAACTCTTCTTCAT
TCAGGCTTGCCGAGGGACCGAGCTTGATGATGGCATCCAGGCCGACTCGGGGCCCATCAATGACACAGAT
GCTAATCCTCGATACAAGATCCCAGTGGAAGCTGACTTCCTCTTCGCCTATTCCACGGTTCCAGGCTATT
ACTCGTGGAGGAGCCCAGGAAGAGGCTCCTGGTTTGTGCAAGCCCTCTGCTCCATCCTGGAGGAGCACGG
AAAAGACCTGGAAATCATGCAGATCCTCACCAGGGTGAATGACAGAGTTGCCAGGCACTTTGAGTCTCAG
TCTGATGACCCACACTTCCATGAGAAGAAGCAGATCCCCTGTGTGGTCTCCATGCTCACCAAGGAACTCT
ACTTCAGTCAAGACTACAAGGACGACGATGACAAGTAGCTCGAGCATGCATCTAGAGGGCCCTATTCTAT
AGTGTCACCTAAATGCTAGA
