>Addgene plasmid #11815 | pcDNA3-Casp7-Flag | addgene partial sequence | sequence record 18514 | T7 5'-TAATACGACTCACTATAGGG-3'
ATTGAAGAGCAGGGGGTTGAGGATTCAGCAAATGAAGATTCAGTGGATGCTAAGCCAGACCGGTCCTCGT
TTGTACCGTCCCTCTTCAGTAAGAAGAAGAAAAATGTCACCATGCGATCCATCAAGACCACCCGGGACCG
AGTGCCTACATATCAGTACAACATGAATTTTGAAAAGCTGGGCAAATGCATCATAATAAACAACAAGAAC
TTTGATAAAGTGACAGGTATGGGCGTTCGAAACGGAACAGACAAAGATGCCGAGGCGCTCTTCAAGTGCT
TCCGAAGCCTGGGTTTTGACGTGATTGTCTATAATGACTGCTCTTGTGCCAAGATGCAAGATCTGCTTAA
AAAAGCTTCTGAAGAGGACCATACAAATGCCGCCTGCTTCGCCTGCATCCTCTTAAGCCATGGAGAAGAA
AATGTAATTTATGGGAAAGATGGTGTCACACCAATAAAGGATTTGACAGCCCACTTTAGGGGGGATAGAT
GCAAAACCCTTTTAGAGAAACCCAAACTCTTCTTCATTCAGGCTTGCCGAGGGACCGAGCTTGATGATGG
CATCCAGGCCGACTCGGGGCCCATCAATGACACAGATGCTAATCCTCGATACAAGATCCCAGTGGAAGCT
GACTTCCTCTTCGCCTATTCCACGGTTCCAGGCTA
